Addgene plasmid #40538: pEMB018 / LRRK2_BC_1882_2527_M2397T
Depositing lab: Michael J Fox Foundation MJFF. Depositing organization: Michael J Fox Foundation.
Backbone
  Vector backbone: pEMB018
  Backbone manufacturer: Emerald
  Vector type: Baculovirus
Growth in bacteria
  Bacterial resistance: Ampicillin, 100 μg/mL
  Growth temperature: 37°C
  Growth strain: Top10
  Copy number: High Copy
Gene/Insert
  Gene/Insert name: LRRK2
  Species: H. sapiens (human)
  Mutation: aa1882_2527; M2397T
  Entrez Gene: LRRK2 (a.k.a. AURA17, DARDARIN, PARK8, RIPK7, ROCO2)
  Promoter: polH
  Tag / fusion protein: 6xHis (N terminal on insert)
  Cloning method: Restriction Enzyme; 5′ cloning site BamHI (destroyed during cloning); 3′ cloning site HindIII (destroyed during cloning)
  Sequencing primers: 5′ DSP2466For:GAATTTCGTCGACAGATC; 3′ DSP2466Rev:AATAACCCGGATCAGCTT
Terms and licenses: Academic/Nonprofit Terms; Industry Terms
How to cite: pEMB018 / LRRK2_BC_1882_2527_M2397T was a gift from Michael J Fox Foundation MJFF (Addgene plasmid # 40538 ; http://n2t.net/addgene:40538 ; RRID:Addgene_40538)
