[The description below was written by a language model from this plasmid's Addgene catalogue record and pLannotate feature annotations shown in this document.]
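Description:
pEMB018 / LRRK2_BC_1882_2527_M2397T is a 9,374 bp baculovirus transfer plasmid built on the Emerald pEMB018 backbone for producing a C-terminal portion of human LRRK2 in insect cells. In E. coli it is maintained as a high-copy plasmid through a ColE1/pUC-type origin and selected with ampicillin via the AmpR (β-lactamase) gene and its own promoter. An f1 phage origin and a remnant of lacZα are also present.

The payload is a LRRK2 fragment spanning residues 1882 to 2527 and carrying the M2397T substitution, placed under the AcMNPV polyhedrin (polH) promoter, a very late viral promoter that gives strong expression in infected cells. The catalogue lists a 6xHis tag at the N terminus of the insert, whereas the feature annotation detects a six-histidine stretch just downstream of the LRRK2 coding region. The record does not resolve this difference, so the tag position should be checked against the sequence. The BamHI and HindIII sites used for cloning were destroyed in the process.

Divergently oriented from polH, the late p6.9 promoter drives E. coli β-glucuronidase (GUS), which can serve as a visual reporter for identifying recombinant virus. The whole expression region is flanked by baculoviral sequences, lef2/ORF603 on one side and the ORF1629 recombination region on the other. These allow homologous recombination with baculovirus genomic DNA in insect cells to transfer the cassette into the polyhedrin locus. The resulting virus would typically be used to express and affinity-purify this LRRK2 fragment, a protein linked to Parkinson's disease (PARK8), for biochemical or structural work, although the record does not state a specific application.
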