Features (pLannotate 1.2.2; 14 found; start..end, strand, type, name):
    329..453     +  CDS            lef2: baculovirus late expression factor 2
    491..1096    +  CDS            ORF603: baculovirus ORF603 protein
   1167..2972    -  CDS            GUS: β-glucuronidase; uidA (or gusA) from E. coli
   2987..3302    -  promoter       p6.9 promoter: Autographa californica p6.9; baculovirus late basic protein promoter
   3317..3408    +  promoter       polyhedrin promoter: polh from Autographa californica; promoter for the baculovirus polyhedrin gene
   3463..5400    +  CDS            LRRK2 (fragment): LRRK2_HUMAN - Also known as PARK8. Experimental evidence at protein level: Swiss-Prot protein existence level 1. Serine/threonine-protein kinase which phosphorylates a broad range of proteins involved in multiple processes such as neuronal plasticity, autophagy, and vesicle trafficking (PubMed:20949042, PubMed:22012985, PubMed:26824392, PubMed:29125462, PubMed:28720718, PubMed:29127255, PubMed:30398148, PubMed:29212815, PubMed:30635421, PubMed:21850687, PubMed:23395371, PubMed:17114044, PubMed:24687852, PubMed:26014385, PubMed:25201882). Is a key regulator of RAB GTPases by regulating the GTP/
   5424..5441    +  CDS            9xHis (fragment): 9xHis affinity tag
   5478..6835    +  misc_recomb    baculovirus recombination region (ORF1629): contains part of ORF1629
   6833..6910    -  CDS            P61 (fragment): P78_NPVAC - Experimental evidence at protein level: Swiss-Prot protein existence level 1. Plays a role in the transport of the nucleocapsids from the cytoplasm toward the host nucleus together with the host actin- polymerizing Arp2/3 complex. From Autographa californica nuclear polyhedrosis virus (AcMNPV).
   7098..7686    -  rep_origin     ori: high-copy-number ColE1/pMB1/pBR322/pUC origin of replication
   7857..8717    -  CDS            AmpR: β-lactamase; bla; confers resistance to ampicillin, carbenicillin, and related antibiotics
   8718..8822    -  promoter       AmpR promoter: bla
   8849..9304    +  rep_origin     f1 ori (sequence partly withheld): f1 bacteriophage origin of replication; arrow indicates direction of (+) strand synthesis
   9309..1       -  CDS            lacZα (fragment) (across the origin): LacZα fragment of β-galactosidase; lacZ fragment
>Addgene plasmid #40538 | pEMB018 / LRRK2_BC_1882_2527_M2397T | depositor full sequence | sequence record 52211 | pEMB018 / LRRK2_BC_1882_2527_M2397T sequence 9374 bps
GGAACGGCTCCGCCCACTATTAATGAAATTAAAAATTCCAATTTTAAAAAACGCAGCAAGAGAAACATTT
GTATGAAAGAATGCGTAGAAGGAAAGAAAAATGTCGTCGACATGCTGAACAACAAGATTAATATGCCTCC
GTGTATAAAAAAAATATTGAACGATTTGAAAGAAAACAATGTACCGCGCGGCGGTATGTACAGGAAGAGG
TTTATACTAAACTGTTACATTGCAAACGTGGTTTCGTGTGCCAAGTGTGAAAACCGATGTTTAATCAAGG
CTCTGACGCATTTCTACAACCACGACTCCAAGTGTGTGGGTGAAGTCATGCATCTTTTAATCAAATCCCA
AGATGTGTATAAACCACCAAACTGCCAAAAAATGAAAACTGTCGACAAGCTCTGTCCGTTTGCTGGCAAC
TGCAAGGGTCTCAATCCTATTTGTAATTATTGAATAATAAAACAATTATAAATGCTAAATTTGTTTTTTA
TTAACGATACAAACCAAACGCAACAAGAACATTTGTAGTATTATCTATAATTGAAAACGCGTAGTTATAA
TCGCTGAGGTAATATTTAAAATCATTTTCAAATGATTCACAGTTAATTTGCGACAATATAATTTTATTTT
CACATAAACTAGACGCCTTGTCGTCTTCTTCTTCGTATTCCTTCTCTTTTTCATTTTTCTCTTCATAAAA
ATTAACATAGTTATTATCGTATCCATATATGTATCTATCGTATAGAGTAAATTTTTTGTTGTCATAAATA
TATATGTCTTTTTTAATGGGGTGTATAGTACCGCTGCGCATAGTTTTTCTGTAATTTACAACAGTGCTAT
TTTCTGGTAGTTCTTCGGAGTGTGTTGCTTTAATTATTAAATTTATATAATCAATGAATTTGGGATCGTC
GGTTTTGTACAATATGTTGCCGGCATAGTACGCAGCTTCTTCTAGTTCAATTACACCATTTTTTAGCAGC
ACCGGATTAACATAACTTTCCAAAATGTTGTACGAACCGTTAAACAAAAACAGTTCACCTCCCTTTTCTA
TACTATTGTCTGCGAGCAGTTGTTTGTTGTTAAAAATAACAGCCATTGTAATGAGACGCACAAACTAATA
TCACAAACTGGAAATGTCTATCAATATATAGTTGCTGATCAGATCCTCATTGTTTGCCTCCCTGCTGCGG
TTTTTCACCGAAGTTCATGCCAGTCCAGCGTTTTTGCAGCAGAAAAGCCGCCGACTTCGGTTTGCGGTCG
CGAGTGAAGATCCCTTTCTTGTTACCGCCAACGCGCAATATGCCTTGCGAGGTCGCAAAATCGGCGAAAT
TCCATACCTGTTCACCGACGACGGCGCTGACGCGATCAAAGACGCGGTGATACATATCCAGCCATGCACA
CTGATACTCTTCACTCCACATGTCGGTGTACATTGAGTGCAGCCCGGCTAACGTATCCACGCCGTATTCG
GTGATGATAATCGGCTGATGCAGTTTCTCCTGCCAGGCCAGAAGTTCTTTTTCCAGTACCTTCTCTGCCG
TTTCCAAATCGCCGCTTTGGACATACCATCCGTAATAACGGTTCAGGCACAGCACATCAAAGAGATCGCT
GATGGTATCGGTGTGAGCGTCGCAGAACATTACATTGACGCAGGTGATCGGACGCGTCGGGTCGAGTTTA
CGCGTTGCTTCCGCCAGTGGCGCGAAATATTCCCGTGCACCTTGCGGACGGGTATCCGGTTCGTTGGCAA
TACTCCACATCACCACGCTTGGGTGGTTTTTGTCACGCGCTATCAGCTCTTTAATCGCCTGTAAGTGCGC
TTGCTGAGTTTCCCCGTTGACTGCCTCTTCGCTGTACAGTTCTTTCGGCTTGTTGCCCGCTTCGAAACCA
ATGCCTAAAGAGAGCGAAAAGCCGACAGCAGCAGTTTCATCAATCACCACGATGCCATGTTCATCTGCCC
AGTCGAGCATCTCTTCAGCGTAAGGGTAATGCGAGGTACGGTAGGAGTTGGCCCCAATCCAGTCCATTAA
TGCGTGGTCGTGCACCATCAGCACGTTATCGAATCCTTTGCCACGTAAGTCCGCATCTTCATGACGACCA
AAGCCAGTAAAGTAGAACGGTTTGTGGTTAATCAGGAACTGTTGGCCCTTCACTGCCACTGACCGGATGC
CGACGCGAAGCGGGTAGATATCACACTCTGTCTGGCTTTTGGCTGTGACGCACAGTTCATAGAGATAACC
TTCACCCGGTTGCCAGAGGTGCGGATTCACCACTTGCAAAGTCCCGCTAGTGCCTTGTCCAGTTGCAACC
ACCTGTTGATCCGCATCACGCAGTTCAACGCTGACATCACCATTGGCCACCACCTGCCAGTCAACAGACG
CGTGGTTACAGTCTTGCGCGACATGCGTCACCACGGTGATATCGTCCACCCAGGTGTTCGGCGTGGTGTA
GAGCATTACGCTGCGATGGATTCCGGCATAGTTAAAGAAATCATGGAAGTAAGACTGCTTTTTCTTGCCG
TTTTCGTCGGTAATCACCATTCCCGGCGGGATAGTCTGCCAGTTCAGTTCGTTGTTCACACAAACGGTGA
TACGTACACTTTTCCCGGCAATAACATACGGCGTGACATCGGCTTCAAATGGCGTATAGCCGCCCTGATG
CTCCATCACTTCCTGATTATTGACCCACACTTTGCCGTAATGAGTGACCGCATCGAAACGCAGCACGATA
CGCTGGCCTGCCCAACCTTTCGGTATAAAGACTTCGCGCTGATACCAGACGTTGCCCGCATAATTACGAA
TATCTGCATCGGCGAACTGATCGTTAAAACTGCCTGGCACAGCAATTGCCCGGCTTTCTTGTAACGCGCT
TTCCCACCAACGCTGATCAATTCCACAGTTTTCGCGATCCAGACTGAATGCCCACAGGCCGTCGAGTTTT
TTGATTTCACGGGTTGGGGTTTCTACAGGACGGACCATATTTATAGGTGTAATTTATGTAGCTGTAATTT
TTACCTTATTAATATTTTTTACGCTTTGCATTCGACGACTGAACTCCCAAATATATGTTTAACTCGTCTT
GGTCGTTTGAATTTTTGTTGCTGTGTTTCCTAATATTTTCCATCACCTTAAATATGTTATTGTAATCCTC
AATGTTGAACTTGCAATTGGACACGGCATAGTTTTCCATAGTCGTGTAAAACATGGTATTGGCTGCATTG
TAATACATCCGACTGAGCGGGTACGGATCTATGTGTTTGAGCAGCCTGTTCAAAAACTCTGCATCGTCGC
AAAACGGAATTTCGTCGACAGATCTGATCATGGAGATAATTAAAATGATAACCATCTCGCAAATAAATAA
GTATTTTACTGTTTTCGTAACAGTTTTGTAATAAAAAAACCTATAAATATAGGATCTATGCACCACCATC
ACCACCATCACCACTTGGTGCCCCGCGGATCCGAGTTCCTGCTAGGCGACGGCTCTTTCGGTTCAGTTTA
CCGTGCTGCTTACGAGGGTGAAGAGGTTGCCGTGAAGATTTTTAACAAGCACACTTCGCTCCGTCTGCTG
CGTCAGGAGCTTGTGGTTCTCTGCCACCTGCACCACCCTTCCCTGATCTCCCTGCTGGCCGCCGGCATTA
GGCCTCGCATGCTAGTGATGGAACTGGCCAGTAAGGGTTCATTGGACCGCCTGCTGCAGCAGGACAAGGC
TAGCCTGACCCGTACGCTCCAGCACCGTATCGCCCTGCATGTGGCCGACGGACTGCGCTACTTGCACAGT
GCCATGATCATTTATCGCGATCTGAAGCCTCATAATGTTCTTCTGTTCACGCTCTACCCAAACGCAGCTA
TCATTGCCAAAATTGCCGATTACGGCATAGCCCAGTACTGCTGTCGTATGGGTATCAAGACTAGCGAGGG
TACACCTGGGTTCCGCGCTCCCGAAGTCGCACGCGGGAACGTGATCTACAACCAGCAGGCCGACGTGTAC
TCGTTTGGCCTGCTCCTGTATGACATTCTCACTACCGGAGGCCGGATTGTGGAGGGCCTGAAATTTCCCA
ACGAGTTCGACGAGCTGGAGATCCAGGGCAAGCTGCCTGACCCCGTGAAGGAGTACGGTTGTGCACCCTG
GCCTATGGTGGAGAAGCTCATTAAGCAGTGTCTGAAGGAGAACCCTCAGGAACGCCCCACAAGCGCCCAG
GTGTTCGACATTCTAAACTCTGCAGAGTTAGTGTGTCTGACTAGGCGTATCTTACTCCCGAAGAACGTGA
TCGTTGAGTGCATGGTGGCAACGCACCACAACTCGCGTAACGCTAGCATCTGGTTAGGATGTGGGCATAC
CGATCGTGGCCAGCTGAGTTTCCTCGACCTCAACACCGAGGGGTATACTAGCGAGGAGGTCGCTGATTCA
CGCATTCTGTGCCTCGCCCTTGTCCATCTGCCTGTTGAGAAAGAATCGTGGATTGTTAGTGGCACCCAGA
GCGGGACCCTCCTCGTGATCAATACCGAAGACGGGAAGAAGCGTCACACTCTCGAAAAGATGACTGACTC
CGTGACCTGTCTGTACTGCAATTCCTTCTCCAAGCAAAGCAAGCAGAAGAATTTCCTGCTCGTAGGGACC
GCTGACGGAAAACTGGCAATCTTCGAGGACAAAACCGTGAAGTTGAAGGGTGCCGCACCCCTTAAGATCC
TGAACATTGGCAACGTTAGCACCCCTCTGATGTGTCTATCAGAATCAACTAACTCCACCGAGCGCAATGT
GATGTGGGGCGGGTGCGGCACCAAGATTTTCTCCTTCAGCAACGACTTCACCATCCAGAAGCTGATCGAG
ACCCGTACCAGTCAGCTCTTCAGTTACGCCGCCTTCTCCGACTCAAACATAATCACCGTGGTCGTTGACA
CCGCACTGTATATCGCAAAGCAGAACAGCCCCGTCGTGGAAGTGTGGGATAAGAAAACTGAGAAGCTCTG
CGGCCTAATCGATTGTGTGCACTTCCTTCGCGAGGTGACCGTTAAAGAGAATAAAGAGAGCAAGCACAAG
ATGAGCTACTCGGGTAGGGTGAAGACCCTCTGTCTCCAGAAGAACACCGCACTCTGGATTGGCACCGGCG
GGGGCCACATCCTGCTCTTAGACCTGAGTACTAGGCGTTTGATCCGTGTAATTTACAACTTTTGTAACAG
TGTTCGTGTAATGATGACCGCCCAGCTTGGCTCGCTCAAGAACGTCATGCTGGTGCTAGGCTACAACCGC
AAGAACACTGAGGGGACTCAGAAGCAGAAGGAAATCCAGAGTTGTCTGACCGTTTGGGACATTAACCTGC
CTCACGAGGTCCAAAATCTGGAAAAGCATATCGAGGTCCGTAAAGAGCTGGCCGAGAAGATGAGGCGAAC
CTCAGTTGAATAAAGCTTGCGGCCGCACTCGAGCACCACCACCACCACCACTAACCTAGGTAGCTGAGCG
CATGCAAGCTGATCCGGGTTATTAGTACATTTATTAAGCGCTAGATTCTGTGCGTTGTTGATTTACAGAC
AATTGTTGTACGTATTTTAATAATTCATTAAATTTATAATCTTTAGGGTGGTATGTTAGAGCGAAAATCA
AATGATTTTCAGCGTCTTTATATCTGAATTTAAATATTAAATCCTCAATAGATTTGTAAAATAGGTTTCG
ATTAGTTTCAAACAAGGGTTGTTTTTCCGAACCGATGGCTGGACTATCTAATGGATTTTCGCTCAACGCC
ACAAAACTTGCCAAATCTTGTAGCAGCAATCTAGCTTTGTCGATATTCGTTTGTGTTTTGTTTTGTAATA
AAGGTTCGACGTCGTTCAAAATATTATGCGCTTTTGTATTTCTTTCATCACTGTCGTTAGTGTACAATTG
ACTCGACGTAAACACGTTAAATAGAGCTTGGACATATTTAACATCGGGCGTGTTAGCTTTATTAGGCCGA
TTATCGTCGTCGTCCCAACCCTCGTCGTTAGAAGTTGCTTCCGAAGACGATTTTGCCATAGCCACACGAC
GCCTATTAATTGTGTCGGCTAACACGTCCGCGATCAAATTTGTAGTTGAGCTTTTTGGAATTATTTCTGA
TTGCGGGCGTTTTTGGGCGGGTTTCAATCTAACTGTGCCCGATTTTAATTCAGACAACACGTTAGAAAGC
GATGGTGCAGGCGGTGGTAACATTTCAGACGGCAAATCTACTAATGGCGGCGGTGGTGGAGCTGATGATA
AATCTACCATCGGTGGAGGCGCAGGCGGGGCTGGCGGCGGAGGCGGAGGCGGAGGTGGTGGCGGTGATGC
AGACGGCGGTTTAGGCTCAAATGTCTCTTTAGGCAACACAGTCGGCACCTCAACTATTGTACTGGTTTCG
GGCGCCGTTTTTGGTTTGACCGGTCTGAGACGAGTGCGATTTTTTTCGTTTCTAATAGCTTCCAACAATT
GTTGTCTGTCGTCTAAAGGTGCAGCGGGTTGAGGTTCCGTCGGCATTGGTGGAGCGGGCGGCAATTCAGA
CATCGATGGTGGTGGTGGTGGTGGAGGCGCTGGAATGTTAGGCACGGGAGAAGGTGGTGGCGGCGGTGCC
GCCGGTATAATTTGTTCTGGTTTAGTTTGTTCGCGCACGATTGTGGGCACCGGCGCAGGCGCCGCTGGCT
GCACAACGGAAGGTCGTCTGCTTCGAGGCAGCGCTTGGGGTGGTGGCAATTCAATATTATAATTGGAATA
CAAATCGTAAAAATCTGCTATAAGCATTGTAATTTCGCTATCGTTTACCGTGCCGATATTTAACAACCGC
TCAATGTAAGCAATTGTATTGTAAAGAGATTGTCTCAAGCTCGGATCGATCCCGCACGCCGATAACAAGC
CTTTTCATTTTTACTACAGCATTGTAGTGGCGAGACACTTCGCTGTCGTCGAGGTTTAAACGCTTCCTCG
CTCACTGACTCGCTGCGCTCGGTCGTTCGGCTGCGGCGAGCGGTATCAGCTCACTCAAAGGCGGTAATAC
GGTTATCCACAGAATCAGGGGATAACGCAGGAAAGAACATGTGAGCAAAAGGCCAGCAAAAGGCCAGGAA
CCGTAAAAAGGCCGCGTTGCTGGCGTTTTTCCATAGGCTCCGCCCCCCTGACGAGCATCACAAAAATCGA
CGCTCAAGTCAGAGGTGGCGAAACCCGACAGGACTATAAAGATACCAGGCGTTTCCCCCTGGAAGCTCCC
TCGTGCGCTCTCCTGTTCCGACCCTGCCGCTTACCGGATACCTGTCCGCCTTTCTCCCTTCGGGAAGCGT
GGCGCTTTCTCATAGCTCACGCTGTAGGTATCTCAGTTCGGTGTAGGTCGTTCGCTCCAAGCTGGGCTGT
GTGCACGAACCCCCCGTTCAGCCCGACCGCTGCGCCTTATCCGGTAACTATCGTCTTGAGTCCAACCCGG
TAAGACACGACTTATCGCCACTGGCAGCAGCCACTGGTAACAGGATTAGCAGAGCGAGGTATGTAGGCGG
TGCTACAGAGTTCTTGAAGTGGTGGCCTAACTACGGCTACACTAGAAGGACAGTATTTGGTATCTGCGCT
CTGCTGAAGCCAGTTACCTTCGGAAAAAGAGTTGGTAGCTCTTGATCCGGCAAACAAACCACCGCTGGTA
GCGGTGGTTTTTTTGTTTGCAAGCAGCAGATTACGCGCAGAAAAAAAGGATCTCAAGAAGATCCTTTGAT
CTTTTCTACGGGGTCTGACGCTCAGTGGAACGAAAACTCACGTTAAGGGATTTTGGTCATGAGATTATCA
AAAAGGATCTTCACCTAGATCCTTTTAAATTAAAAATGAAGTTTTAAATCAATCTAAAGTATATATGAGT
AAACTTGGTCTGACAGTTACCAATGCTTAATCAGTGAGGCACCTATCTCAGCGATCTGTCTATTTCGTTC
ATCCATAGTTGCCTGACTCCCCGTCGTGTAGATAACTACGATACGGGAGGGCTTACCATCTGGCCCCAGT
GCTGCAATGATACCGCGAGACCCACGCTCACCGGCTCCAGATTTATCAGCAATAAACCAGCCAGCCGGAA
GGGCCGAGCGCAGAAGTGGTCCTGCAACTTTATCCGCCTCCATCCAGTCTATTAATTGTTGCCGGGAAGC
TAGAGTAAGTAGTTCGCCAGTTAATAGTTTGCGCAACGTTGTTGCCATTGCTACAGGCATCGTGGTGTCA
CGCTCGTCGTTTGGTATGGCTTCATTCAGCTCCGGTTCCCAACGATCAAGGCGAGTTACATGATCCCCCA
TGTTGTGCAAAAAAGCGGTTAGCTCCTTCGGTCCTCCGATCGTTGTCAGAAGTAAGTTGGCCGCAGTGTT
ATCACTCATGGTTATGGCAGCACTGCATAATTCTCTTACTGTCATGCCATCCGTAAGATGCTTTTCTGTG
ACTGGTGAGTACTCAACCAAGTCATTCTGAGAATAGTGTATGCGGCGACCGAGTTGCTCTTGCCCGGCGT
CAATACGGGATAATACCGCGCCACATAGCAGAACTTTAAAAGTGCTCATCATTGGAAAACGTTCTTCGGG
GCGAAAACTCTCAAGGATCTTACCGCTGTTGAGATCCAGTTCGATGTAACCCACTCGTGCACCCAACTGA
TCTTCAGCATCTTTTACTTTCACCAGCGTTTCTGGGTGAGCAAAAACAGGAAGGCAAAATGCCGCAAAAA
AGGGAATAAGGGCGACACGGAAATGTTGAATACTCATACTCTTCCTTTTTCAATATTATTGAAGCATTTA
TCAGGGTTATTGTCTCATGAGCGGATACATATTTGAATGTATTTAGAAAAATAAACAAATAGGGGTTCCG
CGCACATTTCCCCGAAAAGTGCCACCTG
[124 nt withheld, positions 8849-8972]
C
[91 nt withheld, positions 8974-9064]
A
[49 nt withheld, positions 9066-9114]
CCTTTGACGTTGGAGTCCACGTTCTTT
[37 nt withheld, positions 9142-9178]
ACCCTATCTCGGTCTATTCTTTTGATTTATAAGGGATTTTGCCGATTTCGGCCTATTGGTTAAAAAATGA
GCTGATTTAACAAAAATTTAACGCGAATTTTAACAAAATATTAACGTTTACAATTTCCCATTCGCCATTC
AGGCTGCGCAACTGTTGGGAAGGGCGATCGGTGCGGGCCTCTTCGCTATTACGCCA
