>Addgene plasmid #40538 | pEMB018 / LRRK2_BC_1882_2527_M2397T | addgene partial sequence | sequence record 53942 | DSP2466For 5'-GAATTTCGTCGACAGATC-3'
TCTCGCAATAAATAAGTATTTTACTGTTTTCGTAACAGTTTTGTAATAAAAAAACCTATAAATATAGGAT
CTATGCACCACCATCACCACCATCACCACTTGGTGCCCCGCGGATCCGAGTTCCTGCTAGGCGACGGCTC
TTTCGGTTCAGTTTACCGTGCTGCTTACGAGGGTGAAGAGGTTGCCGTGAAGATTTTTAACAAGCACACT
TCGCTCCGTCTGCTGCGTCAGGAGCTTGTGGTTCTCTGCCACCTGCACCACCCTTCCCTGATCTCCCTGC
TGGCCGCCGGCATTAGGCCTCGCATGCTAGTGATGGAACTGGCCAGTAAGGGTTCATTGGACCGCCTGCT
GCAGCAGGACAAGGCTAGCCTGACCCGTACGCTCCAGCACCGTATCGCCCTGCATGTGGCCGACGGACTG
CGCTACTTGCACAGTGCCATGATCATTTATCGCGATCTGAAGCCTCATAATGTTCTTCTGTTCACGCTCT
ACCCAAACGCAGCTATCATTGCCAAAATTGCCGATTACGGCATAGCCCAGTACTGCTGTCGTATGGGTAT
CAAGACTAGCGAGGGTACACCTGGGTTCCGCGCTCCCGAAGTCGCACGCGGGAACGTGATCTACAACCAG
CAGGCCGACGTGTACTCGTTTGGCCTGCTCCTGTATGACATTCTCACTACCGGAGGCCGGATTGTGGAGG
GCCTGAAATTTCCCAACGAGTTCGACGAGCTGGAGATCCAGGGCAAGCTGCCTGACCCCGTGAAGGAGTA
CGGTTGTGCACCCTGGCCTATGGTGGAGAAGCTCATTAAGCAGTGTCTGAAGGAGAACCCTCAGGAACGC
CCCACAAGCGCCCAGGTGTTCGACATTC
