>Addgene plasmid #40538 | pEMB018 / LRRK2_BC_1882_2527_M2397T | addgene partial sequence | sequence record 53943 | DSP2466Rev 5'-AATAACCCGGATCAGCTT-3'
TGGTGGTGGTGGTGGTGCTCGAGTGCGGCCGCAAGCTTTATTCAACTGAGGTTCGCCTCATCTTCTCGGC
CAGCTCTTTACGGACCTCGATATGCTTTTCCAGATTTTGGACCTCGTGAGGCAGGTTAATGTCCCAAACG
GTCAGACAACTCTGGATTTCCTTCTGCTTCTGAGTCCCCTCAGTGTTCTTGCGGTTGTAGCCTAGCACCA
GCATGACGTTCTTGAGCGAGCCAAGCTGGGCGGTCATCATTACACGAACACTGTTACAAAAGTTGTAAAT
TACACGGATCAAACGCCTAGTACTCAGGTCTAAGAGCAGGATGTGGCCCCCGCCGGTGCCAATCCAGAGT
GCGGTGTTCTTCTGGAGACAGAGGGTCTTCACCCTACCCGAGTAGCTCATCTTGTGCTTGCTCTCTTTAT
TCTCTTTAACGGTCACCTCGCGAAGGAAGTGCACACAATCGATTAGGCCGCAGAGCTTCTCAGTTTTCTT
ATCCCACACTTCCACGACGGGGCTGTTCTGCTTTGCGATATACAGTGCGGTGTCAACGACCACGGTGATT
ATGTTTGAGTCGGAGAAGGCGGCGTAACTGAAGAGCTGACTGGTACGGGTCTCGATCAGCTTCTGGATGG
TGAAGTCGTTGCTGAAGGAGAAAATCTTGGTGCCGCACCCGCCCCACATCACATTGCGCTCGGTGGAGTT
AGTTGATTCTGATAGACACATCAGAGGGGTGCTAACGTTGCCAATGTTCAGGATCTTAAGGGGTGCGGCA
CCCTTCAACTTCACGGTTTTGTCCTCGAAGATTGCCAGTTTTCCGTCAGCGGTCCCTACGAGCAGGAAAT
TCTTCTGCTTGCTT
